>Addgene plasmid #36333 | pSMP-G9A_3 | depositor partial sequence | sequence record 45482 | hairpin
TGCTGTTGACAGTGAGCGAGGTGATGACTTCAGTCTCTACTAGTGAAGCCACAGATGTAGTAGAGACTGA
AGTCATCACCCTGCCTACTGCCTCGGA
