>Addgene plasmid #36333 | pSMP-G9A_3 | addgene partial sequence | sequence record 46555 | pSMP-F (5' TACATCGTGACCTGGGAAG 3')
AGCCCTTTGTCACCCTAAGCCTCCGCCTCCTCTTCCTCCATCCGCCCCGTCTCTCCCCCTTGAACCTCCT
CGTTCGACCCCGCCTCGATCCTCCCTTTATCCAGCCCTCACTCCTTCTCTAGGCGCCGGAATTAGATCTC
TCGACTAGGGATAACAGGGTAATTGTTTGAATGAGGCTTCAGTACTTTACAGAATCGTTGCCTGCACATC
TTGGAAACACTTGCTGGGATTACTTCTTCAGGTTAACCCAACAGAAGGCTCGAGAAGGTATATTGCTGTT
GACAGTGAGCGAGGTGATGACTTCAGTCTCTACTAGTGAAGCCACAGATGTAGTAGAGACTGAAGTCATC
ACCCTGCCTACTGCCTCGGAATTCAAGGGGCTACTTTAGGAGCAATTATCTTGTTTACTAAAACTGAATA
CCTTGCTATCTCTTTGATACATTTTTACAAAGCTGAATTAAAATGGTATAAATTAAATCACTTTTTTCAA
TTGGAAGACTAATGCGTTTAAACACGCGGCGACGCGTTCTACCGGGTAGGGGAGGCGCTTTTCCCAAGGC
AGTCTGGAGCATGCGCTTTAGCAGCCCCGCTGGGCACTTGGCGCTACACAAGTGGCCTCTGGCCTCGCAC
ACATTCCACATCCACCGGTAGGCGCCAACCGGCTCCGTTCTTTGGTGGCCCCTTCGCGCCACCTTCTACT
CCTCCCCTAGTCAGGAAGTTCCCCCCCGCCCCGCAGCTCGCGTCGTGCAGGACGTGACAAATGGAAGTAG
CACGTCTCACTAGTCTCGTGCAGATGGACAGCACCGCTGAGCAATGGAAGCGGGTAGGCCTTTGGGGCAG
CGGCCAATAGCAGC
