[The description below was written by a language model from this plasmid's Addgene catalogue record.]
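Description:
pSMP-G9A_3 is a retroviral RNAi plasmid built on the pSMP backbone (about 6.7 kb without insert) and designed to knock down human G9A, the product of the EHMT2 gene (also known as KMT1C or BAT8), a histone methyltransferase. The insert is a short hairpin RNA cassette targeting a 19-nucleotide site in the G9A transcript, cloned by restriction digestion between XhoI and EcoRI sites, both of which are retained. The "_3" suffix suggests it is one of several hairpins against the same gene, although the record does not describe the others. In bacteria the plasmid is maintained at high copy under ampicillin selection, and it is propagated in a recombination-deficient strain, as is usual for vectors carrying the repeated sequences of retroviral long terminal repeats.

As a retroviral vector, the plasmid is meant to be introduced into packaging cells to produce virus that integrates the shRNA cassette into the genome of dividing mammalian target cells, giving stable knockdown. Transduced cells can be enriched with puromycin, the mammalian selectable marker listed. The record does not state which promoter drives the hairpin or the puromycin resistance gene, nor whether the hairpin is embedded in a microRNA scaffold, and no feature table is provided to confirm the layout of the viral elements.

The associated publication concerns chromatin-modifying enzymes as modulators of reprogramming, so this construct was evidently used for loss-of-function testing of G9A in that context. More generally, it suits experiments requiring sustained suppression of EHMT2 in human cells.
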