Addgene plasmid #36333: pSMP-G9A_3
Depositing lab: George Daley. Depositing organization: Boston Children's Hospital. Publication: Chromatin-modifying enzymes as modulators of reprogramming. Onder TT, Kara N, Cherry A, Sinha AU, Zhu N, Bernt KM, Cahan P, Marcarci BO, Unternaehrer J, Gupta PB, Lander ES, Armstrong SA, Daley GQ. Nature. 2012 Mar 4;483(7391):598-602. doi: 10.1038/nature10953. PubMed 22388813.
Backbone
  Vector backbone: pSMP
  Backbone manufacturer: Steve Elledge
  Backbone size w/o insert (bp): 6699
  Vector type: Mammalian Expression, Retroviral, RNAi
  Selectable markers: Puromycin
Growth in bacteria
  Bacterial resistance: Ampicillin, 100 μg/mL
  Growth temperature: 30°C
  Growth strain: Stbl3
  Copy number: High Copy
Gene/Insert
  Gene/Insert name: G9A
  gRNA/shRNA sequence: GTGATGACTTCAGTCTCTA
  Species: H. sapiens (human)
  Entrez Gene: EHMT2 (a.k.a. BAT8, C6orf30, G9A, GAT8, KMT1C, NG36)
  Cloning method: Restriction Enzyme; 5′ cloning site XhoI (not destroyed); 3′ cloning site EcoRI (not destroyed)
  Sequencing primers: 5′ pSMP-F
Terms and licenses: Academic/Nonprofit Terms; Industry Terms: Not Available to Industry
How to cite: pSMP-G9A_3 was a gift from George Daley (Addgene plasmid # 36333 ; http://n2t.net/addgene:36333 ; RRID:Addgene_36333)
